>Addgene plasmid #33316 | pGST-mBCL10 | addgene partial sequence | sequence record 42000 | pGEX-5 5'-GGGCTGGCAAGCCACGTTTGGTG-3'
CGGATCTGGTTCCGCGTGGATCCCCGAATTCCCGGGTCGACATGGAGGCTCCCGCACCGTCCCTCACGGA
GGAGGATTTGACTGAAGTGAAGAAGGACGCTTTAGAGAATTTACGTGTTTACCTGTGTGAGAAAATCATA
GCTGAGAGACATTTTGATCATCTACGTGCAAAAAAAATACTAAGTAGAGAAGACACAGAAGAAATTTCTT
GCCGAACTTCAAGTAGAAAACGGGCTGGGAAGTTGTTAGACTACTTACAGGAGAACCCCAGGGGCCTGGA
CACCCTGGTGGAATCCATCCGCAGGGAGAAAACACAGAGCTTCCTGATTCAGAAGATAACGGATGAGGTG
CTAAAGCTTCGGAATATAAAACTGGAGCACCTCAAAGGCCTGAAGTGCAGCAGCTGTGAGCCCTTTGCAG
CCGGAGCCACCAACAACCTCTCTAGGTGCAATTCCGATGAGAGCAATCTCTCTGAGAAACAGAGAGCATC
CACTGTCATGTACCACCCGGAGGGAGAGTCCAGCACGGCTCCCTTCTTCTCTATGGCGTCGTCCCTGAAC
TTGCCAGTCCTGGAAGTTGGCAGGACTGAAAACAGCAGCTTCTCTTCAGCCACTCTTCCTCGACCTGGGG
ACCCTGGGGCTCCCCCTTTGCCCCCAGACCTTCGGTTGGAAGAGGGGGGAAGTTGTGGAAACTCAAGTGA
GATGTTTCTCCCCTTACGGTCACGGGCTCTTTCACGCCAATGACATCTAGTCGACTCGAGCGGCCGCATC
GTGACTGACTGACGATCTGCCTCGCGCGTTTCGGTGATGACGGTGAAAACCTCTGACACATGCAGCTCCC
GGAGACGGTCACAGCTTGTCTGTAAGCGGATGCC
