[The description below was written by a language model from this plasmid's Addgene catalogue record.]
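Description:
pGST-mBCL10 is a bacterial expression plasmid built on the pGEX-4T-3 backbone (about 4.9 kb without insert) that carries the mouse Bcl10 coding sequence fused to an N-terminal glutathione S-transferase (GST) tag supplied by the vector. It is maintained in E. coli as a high-copy plasmid under ampicillin selection. The record does not include a feature table, so the promoter, origin and other backbone elements are not explicitly listed. In general, pGEX-4T series vectors drive the GST fusion from an IPTG-inducible tac promoter, carry the lacI repressor gene for tight regulation, and encode a thrombin cleavage site between GST and the cloning site so that the tag can be removed after purification. The insert was introduced by restriction cloning, but the sites used are not recorded, nor is it stated whether they remain intact.

Bcl10 is a CARD-domain adaptor protein that links antigen receptor and related signals to NF-κB activation. The GST fusion allows the recombinant protein to be produced in bacteria and captured on glutathione resin, either for purification or as immobilised bait. The associated publication concerns control of BCL10-dependent NF-κB activation by the E3 ubiquitin ligase Mind Bomb-2 (MIB2), so the construct is well suited to GST pull-down and in vitro interaction or ubiquitination experiments involving BCL10 and its partners, although the record itself does not spell out the specific assays for which it was used.
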