Addgene plasmid #33316: pGST-mBCL10
Depositing lab: Vanessa Redecke. Depositing organization: St. Jude Children's Research Hospital. Publication: The E3 Ubiquitin Ligase Mind Bomb-2 (MIB2) Protein Controls B-cell CLL/Lymphoma 10 (BCL10)-dependent NF-{kappa}B Activation. Stempin CC, Chi L, Giraldo-Vela JP, High AA, Hacker H, Redecke V. J Biol Chem. 2011 Oct 28;286(43):37147-57. Epub 2011 Sep 6. 10.1074/jbc.M111.263384 PubMed 21896478.
Backbone
  Vector backbone: pGEX-4T-3
  Backbone manufacturer: Amersham
  Backbone size w/o insert (bp): 4900
  Vector type: Bacterial Expression
Growth in bacteria
  Bacterial resistance: Ampicillin, 100 μg/mL
  Growth temperature: 37°C
  Growth strain: DH5alpha
  Copy number: High Copy
Gene/Insert
  Gene/Insert name: Bcl10
  Species: M. musculus (mouse)
  Entrez Gene: Bcl10 (a.k.a. AI132454, BCL-1, BCL-10, C81403, CARMEN, CIPER, CLAP, ME10, cE10)
  Tag / fusion protein: GST (N terminal on backbone)
  Cloning method: Restriction Enzyme; 5′ cloning site none (unknown if destroyed); 3′ cloning site none (unknown if destroyed)
  Sequencing primers: 5′ pGEX Fwd
Terms and licenses: Academic/Nonprofit Terms; Industry Terms: Not Available to Industry
How to cite: pGST-mBCL10 was a gift from Vanessa Redecke (Addgene plasmid # 33316 ; http://n2t.net/addgene:33316 ; RRID:Addgene_33316)
